>Addgene plasmid #82666 | p213_LTJ_160bpCD90.1Template | depositor full sequence | sequence record 163686 | p213_LTJ_160bpCD90.1Template sequence 2913 bps
TCGCGCGTTTCGGTGATGACGGTGAAAACCTCTGACACATGCAGCTCCCGGAGACGGTCACAGCTTGTCT
GTAAGCGGATGCCGGGAGCAGACAAGCCCGTCAGGGCGCGTCAGCGGGTGTTGGCGGGTGTCGGGGCTGG
CTTAACTATGCGGCATCAGAGCAGATTGTACTGAGAGTGCACCATATGCGGTGTGAAATACCGCACAGAT
GCGTAAGGAGAAAATACCGCATCAGGCGCCATTCGCCATTCAGGCTGCGCAACTGTTGGGAAGGGCGATC
GGTGCGGGCCTCTTCGCTATTACGCCAGCTGGCGAAAGGGGGATGTGCTGCAAGGCGATTAAGTTGGGTA
ACGCCAGGGTTTTCCCAGTCACGACGTTGTAAAACGACGGCCAGTGAATTCGAGCTCGGTACCTCGCGAA
TGCATCTAGATCCAATGTCGACTGGGAACCAGTCTCATCTCTATACACACTGATACTTTTATTGGAGCTC
ATGGGATTCGCGCCCGAGACTCGAAGCTCACAAAAGTAGTCGCCCTCATTCTTGGTGGTGAAGTTGGCTA
GGGTAAGGACCTTGATATAGGGCTGGTTGGAGAGGGTGACGCGGGAGCGGTACGTGTGCTCGGGAATTCA
TTGGATCGGATCCCGGGCCCGTCGACTGCAGAGGCCTGCATGCAAGCTTGGCGTAATCATGGTCATAGCT
GTTTCCTGTGTGAAATTGTTATCCGCTCACAATTCCACACAACATACGAGCCGGAAGCATAAAGTGTAAA
GCCTGGGGTGCCTAATGAGTGAGCTAACTCACATTAATTGCGTTGCGCTCACTGCCCGCTTTCCAGTCGG
GAAACCTGTCGTGCCAGCTGCATTAATGAATCGGCCAACGCGCGGGGAGAGGCGGTTTGCGTATTGGGCG
CTCTTCCGCTTCCTCGCTCACTGACTCGCTGCGCTCGGTCGTTCGGCTGCGGCGAGCGGTATCAGCTCAC
TCAAAGGCGGTAATACGGTTATCCACAGAATCAGGGGATAACGCAGGAAAGAACATGTGAGCAAAAGGCC
AGCAAAAGGCCAGGAACCGTAAAAAGGCCGCGTTGCTGGCGTTTTTCCATAGGCTCCGCCCCCCTGACGA
GCATCACAAAAATCGACGCTCAAGTCAGAGGTGGCGAAACCCGACAGGACTATAAAGATACCAGGCGTTT
CCCCCTGGAAGCTCCCTCGTGCGCTCTCCTGTTCCGACCCTGCCGCTTACCGGATACCTGTCCGCCTTTC
TCCCTTCGGGAAGCGTGGCGCTTTCTCATAGCTCACGCTGTAGGTATCTCAGTTCGGTGTAGGTCGTTCG
CTCCAAGCTGGGCTGTGTGCACGAACCCCCCGTTCAGCCCGACCGCTGCGCCTTATCCGGTAACTATCGT
CTTGAGTCCAACCCGGTAAGACACGACTTATCGCCACTGGCAGCAGCCACTGGTAACAGGATTAGCAGAG
CGAGGTATGTAGGCGGTGCTACAGAGTTCTTGAAGTGGTGGCCTAACTACGGCTACACTAGAAGAACAGT
ATTTGGTATCTGCGCTCTGCTGAAGCCAGTTACCTTCGGAAAAAGAGTTGGTAGCTCTTGATCCGGCAAA
CAAACCACCGCTGGTAGCGGTGGTTTTTTTGTTTGCAAGCAGCAGATTACGCGCAGAAAAAAAGGATCTC
AAGAAGATCCTTTGATCTTTTCTACGGGGTCTGACGCTCAGTGGAACGAAAACTCACGTTAAGGGATTTT
GGTCATGAGATTATCAAAAAGGATCTTCACCTAGATCCTTTTAAATTAAAAATGAAGTTTTAAATCAATC
TAAAGTATATATGAGTAAACTTGGTCTGACAGTTACCAATGCTTAATCAGTGAGGCACCTATCTCAGCGA
TCTGTCTATTTCGTTCATCCATAGTTGCCTGACTCCCCGTCGTGTAGATAACTACGATACGGGAGGGCTT
ACCATCTGGCCCCAGTGCTGCAATGATACCGCGAGACCCACGCTCACCGGCTCCAGATTTATCAGCAATA
AACCAGCCAGCCGGAAGGGCCGAGCGCAGAAGTGGTCCTGCAACTTTATCCGCCTCCATCCAGTCTATTA
ATTGTTGCCGGGAAGCTAGAGTAAGTAGTTCGCCAGTTAATAGTTTGCGCAACGTTGTTGCCATTGCTAC
AGGCATCGTGGTGTCACGCTCGTCGTTTGGTATGGCTTCATTCAGCTCCGGTTCCCAACGATCAAGGCGA
GTTACATGATCCCCCATGTTGTGCAAAAAAGCGGTTAGCTCCTTCGGTCCTCCGATCGTTGTCAGAAGTA
AGTTGGCCGCAGTGTTATCACTCATGGTTATGGCAGCACTGCATAATTCTCTTACTGTCATGCCATCCGT
AAGATGCTTTTCTGTGACTGGTGAGTACTCAACCAAGTCATTCTGAGAATAGTGTATGCGGCGACCGAGT
TGCTCTTGCCCGGCGTCAATACGGGATAATACCGCGCCACATAGCAGAACTTTAAAAGTGCTCATCATTG
GAAAACGTTCTTCGGGGCGAAAACTCTCAAGGATCTTACCGCTGTTGAGATCCAGTTCGATGTAACCCAC
TCGTGCACCCAACTGATCTTCAGCATCTTTTACTTTCACCAGCGTTTCTGGGTGAGCAAAAACAGGAAGG
CAAAATGCCGCAAAAAAGGGAATAAGGGCGACACGGAAATGTTGAATACTCATACTCTTCCTTTTTCAAT
ATTATTGAAGCATTTATCAGGGTTATTGTCTCATGAGCGGATACATATTTGAATGTATTTAGAAAAATAA
ACAAATAGGGGTTCCGCGCACATTTCCCCGAAAAGTGCCACCTGACGTCTAAGAAACCATTATTATCATG
ACATTAACCTATAAAAATAGGCGTATCACGAGGCCCTTTCGTC
Features (pLannotate 1.2.2; 11 found; start..end, strand, type, name):
    137..236     +  misc_feature   bom (fragment): basis of mobility region from pBR322
    242..399     -  CDS            lacZα (fragment): LacZα fragment of β-galactosidase; lacZ fragment
    458..624     -  CDS            Thy1.1 (fragment): mouse GPI-anchored cell surface glycoprotein of the immunoglobulin superfamily This allele of Thy1 is also known as CD90.1.
    716..732     -  protein_bind   lac operator: The lac repressor binds to the lac operator to inhibit transcription in E. coli. This inhibition can be relieved by adding lactose or isopropyl-β-D-thiogalactopyranoside (IPTG). lac repressor encoded by lacI
    740..770     -  promoter       lac promoter: promoter for the E. coli lac operon
    785..806     -  protein_bind   CAP binding site: CAP binding activates transcription in the presence of cAMP. E. coli catabolite activator protein
    819..911     -  CDS            lacI (fragment): lac repressor; lacI; The lac repressor binds to the lac operator to inhibit transcription in E. coli. This inhibition can be relieved by adding lactose or isopropyl-β-D-thiogalactopyranoside (IPTG).
   1094..1682    -  rep_origin     ori: high-copy-number ColE1/pMB1/pBR322/pUC origin of replication
   1853..2713    -  CDS            AmpR: β-lactamase; bla; confers resistance to ampicillin, carbenicillin, and related antibiotics
   2714..2818    -  promoter       AmpR promoter: bla
   2913..35      +  CDS            rop (fragment) (across the origin): Rop protein, which maintains plasmids at low copy number; rop
