[The description below was written by a language model from this plasmid's Addgene catalogue record and pLannotate feature annotations shown in this document.]
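Description:
p213_LTJ_160bpCD90.1Template is a small bacterial cloning plasmid built on the pUC57 backbone that serves purely as a donor DNA for homology-directed repair (HDR) in CRISPR gene editing, rather than as an expression vector. It is propagated in E. coli as a high-copy plasmid through the ColE1/pUC-type origin of replication and is selected with ampicillin via the β-lactamase (AmpR) gene and its native promoter. The remaining annotated elements are standard backbone remnants of the pUC lineage: the lac promoter, lac operator and CAP binding site, a lacZα fragment interrupted by the cloning region, and short fragments of lacI, bom and rop. None of these plays a role in the editing application.

The payload is a roughly 160 bp stretch of mouse genomic sequence from the CD90.1 (Thy1.1) allele of Thy1, which encodes a GPI-anchored immunoglobulin-superfamily cell surface glycoprotein. It lies within the lacZα/multiple cloning region, flanked by the M13 forward and reverse sequencing primer sites, and the feature table detects it as a Thy1.1 fragment. No eukaryotic promoter, reporter or tag is present, consistent with its function as a repair template only. According to the depositor, the template is meant to be used together with a guide RNA targeting the CD90.2 allele, supplied on separate plasmids, so that a Cas9-induced break in CD90.2 is repaired using the CD90.1 sequence, converting one allele to the other. The template also carries an introduced PAM mutation, a change generally made to prevent re-cutting of the donor and the edited locus. The associated work concerns plasmid-based gene editing in primary T cells, and this short-homology template belongs to that system.
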