Addgene plasmid #82666: p213_LTJ_160bpCD90.1Template
Purpose: 160bp HDR template for murine CD90.1
Depositing lab: Lukas Jeker. Depositing organization: University Hospital of Basel. Publication: Highly Efficient and Versatile Plasmid-Based Gene Editing in Primary T Cells. Kornete M, Marone R, Jeker LT. J Immunol. 2018 Feb 14. pii: jimmunol.1701121. doi: 10.4049/jimmunol.1701121. PubMed 29445007.
Backbone
  Vector backbone: pUC57
  Backbone manufacturer: Genscript
  Backbone size w/o insert (bp): 2710
  Vector type: HDR template for gene editing
Growth in bacteria
  Bacterial resistance: Ampicillin, 100 μg/mL
  Growth temperature: 37°C
  Growth strain: DH5alpha
  Copy number: High Copy
Gene/Insert
  Gene/Insert name: 160bp genomic DNA sequence from murine CD90.1
  Species: M. musculus (mouse)
  Cloning method: Unknown
  Sequencing primers: 5′ M13pUC-fwd; 3′ M13pUC-rev
Terms and licenses: Academic/Nonprofit Terms; Industry Terms: Not Available to Industry
Depositor comments: This HDR template can be used in conjunction with sgRNA CD90.2 (Addgene ID 82670 or Addgene ID 82671). In the template we introduced a PAM mutation. These plasmids were previously associated with the following preprint: Highly efficient and versatile plasmid-based gene editing in primary T cells bioRxiv. 13 January 2018. doi:10.1101/247544
How to cite: p213_LTJ_160bpCD90.1Template was a gift from Lukas Jeker (Addgene plasmid # 82666 ; http://n2t.net/addgene:82666 ; RRID:Addgene_82666)
