>Addgene plasmid #82666 | p213_LTJ_160bpCD90.1Template | addgene partial sequence | sequence record 162942 | M13pUC-Fwd 5'-CCCAGTCACGACGTTGTAAAACG-3'
GGTACCTCGCGAATGCATCTAGATCCAATGTCGACTGGGAACCAGTCTCATCTCTATACACACTGATACT
TTTATTGGAGCTCATGGGATTCGCGCCCGAGACTCGAAGCTCACAAAAGTAGTCGCCCTCATTCTTGGTG
GTGAAGTTGGCTAGGGTAAGGACCTTGATATAGGGCTGGTTGGAGAGGGTGACGCGGGAGCGGTACGTGT
GCTCGGGAATTCATTGGATCGGATCCCGGGCCCGTCGACTGCAGAGGCCTGCATGCAAGCTTGGCGTAAT
CATGGTCATAGCTGTTTCCTGTGTGAAATTGTTATCCGCTCACAATTCCACACAACATACGAGCCGGAAG
CATAAAGTGTAAAGCCTGGGGTGCCTAATGAGTGAGCTAACTCACATTAATTGCGTTGCGCTCACTGCCC
GCTTTCCAGTCGGGAAACCTGTCGTGCCAGCTGCATTAATGAATCGGCCAACGCGCGGGGAGAGGCGGTT
TGCGTATTGGGCGCTCTTCCGCTTCCTCGCTCACTGACTCGCTGCGCTCGGTCGTTCGGCTGCGGCGAGC
GGTATCAGCTCACTCAAAGGCGGTAATACGGTTATCCACAGAATCAGGGGATAACGCAGGAAAGAACATG
TGAGCAAAAGGCCAGCAAAAGGCCAGGAACCGTAAAAAGGCCGCGTTGCTGGCGTTTTTCCATAGGCTCC
GCCCCCCTGACGAGCATCACAAAAATCGACGCTCAAGTCAGAGGTGGCGAAACCCGACAGGACTATAAAG
ATACCAGGCGTTTCCCCCTGGAAGCTCCCTCGTGCGCTCTCCTGTTCCGACCCTGCCGCTTACCGGATAC
CTGTCCGCCTTTCTCCCTTCGGGAAGCGTGGCGCTTTCTCATAGCTCACGCTGTAGGTATCTCAGTTCGG
TGTAGGTCGTTCGCTCCAAGCTGGGCTGTGTGCACGAA
