>Addgene plasmid #82666 | p213_LTJ_160bpCD90.1Template | addgene partial sequence | sequence record 162943 | M13pUC-Rev 5'-AGCGGATAACAATTTCACACAGG-3'
ATTACGCCAAGCTTGCATGCAGGCCTCTGCAGTCGACGGGCCCGGGATCCGATCCAATGAATTCCCGAGC
ACACGTACCGCTCCCGCGTCACCCTCTCCAACCAGCCCTATATCAAGGTCCTTACCCTAGCCAACTTCAC
CACCAAGAATGAGGGCGACTACTTTTGTGAGCTTCGAGTCTCGGGCGCGAATCCCATGAGCTCCAATAAA
AGTATCAGTGTGTATAGAGATGAGACTGGTTCCCAGTCGACATTGGATCTAGATGCATTCGCGAGGTACC
GAGCTCGAATTCACTGGCCGTCGTTTTACAACGTCGTGACTGGGAAAACCCTGGCGTTACCCAACTTAAT
CGCCTTGCAGCACATCCCCCTTTCGCCAGCTGGCGTAATAGCGAAGAGGCCCGCACCGATCGCCCTTCCC
AACAGTTGCGCAGCCTGAATGGCGAATGGCGCCTGATGCGGTATTTTCTCCTTACGCATCTGTGCGGTAT
TTCACACCGCATATGGTGCACTCTCAGTACAATCTGCTCTGATGCCGCATAGTTAAGCCAGCCCCGACAC
CCGCCAACACCCGCTGACGCGCCCTGACGGGCTTGTCTGCTCCCGGCATCCGCTTACAGACAAGCTGTGA
CCGTCTCCGGGAGCTGCATGTGTCAGAGGTTTTCACCGTCATCACCGAAACGCGCGAGACGAAAGGGCCT
CGTGATACGCCTATTTTTATAGGTTAATGTCATGATAATAATGGTTTCTTAGACGTCAGGTGGCACTTTT
CGGGGAAATGTGCGCGGAACCCCTATTTGTTTATTTTTCTAAATACATTCAAATATGTATCCGCTCAT
